Addgene plasmid #29346: pcDNA3.1/GS-DJ1-E18D-V5
Depositing lab: Mark Cookson. Depositing organization: National Institute on Aging (NIA). Publication: L166P mutant DJ-1, causative for recessive Parkinson's disease, is degraded through the ubiquitin-proteasome system. Miller DW, Ahmad R, Hague S, Baptista MJ, Canet-Aviles R, McLendon C, Carter DM, Zhu PP, Stadler J, Chandran J, Klinefelter GR, Blackstone C, Cookson MR. J Biol Chem. 2003 Sep 19. 278(38):36588-95. 10.1074/jbc.M304272200 PubMed 12851414.
Backbone
  Vector backbone: pcDNA3.1/GS
  Backbone manufacturer: Invitrogen
  Backbone size w/o insert (bp): 4000
  Vector type: Mammalian Expression
  Selectable markers: Neomycin (select with G418)
Growth in bacteria
  Bacterial resistance: Bleocin (Zeocin), 50 μg/mL
  Growth temperature: 37°C
  Growth strain: DH5alpha
  Copy number: High Copy
Gene/Insert
  Gene/Insert name: DJ1
  Species: H. sapiens (human)
  Mutation: E18D
  GenBank ID: AF021819
  Entrez Gene: PARK7 (a.k.a. DJ-1, DJ1, GATD2, HEL-S-67p)
  Tag / fusion protein: V5 epitope (C terminal on insert)
  Cloning method: Restriction Enzyme
  Sequencing primers: 5′ CMV-F; 3′ BGH-Rev
Terms and licenses: Academic/Nonprofit Terms; Industry Terms: Not Available to Industry
How to cite: pcDNA3.1/GS-DJ1-E18D-V5 was a gift from Mark Cookson (Addgene plasmid # 29346 ; http://n2t.net/addgene:29346 ; RRID:Addgene_29346)
