[The description below was written by a language model from this plasmid's Addgene catalogue record.]
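Description:
pcDNA3.1/GS-DJ1-E18D-V5 is a mammalian expression plasmid built on the Invitrogen pcDNA3.1/GS backbone (listed as about 4 kb without insert). It carries the human DJ-1 coding sequence (PARK7) with a glutamate-to-aspartate substitution at residue 18. The protein is fused at its C terminus to a V5 epitope, so the mutant can be detected or immunoprecipitated with anti-V5 antibodies and distinguished from endogenous DJ-1. The record does not name the promoter or terminator. However, the listed sequencing primers (CMV forward and BGH reverse) suggest the usual pcDNA3.1 arrangement, in which the insert sits between a CMV immediate-early promoter and a bovine growth hormone polyadenylation signal for strong constitutive expression in transfected mammalian cells.

The plasmid is maintained in E. coli at high copy under Zeocin (bleomycin-family) selection. The catalogue entry lists neomycin/G418 as the mammalian selectable marker. This sits oddly beside Zeocin-only bacterial selection, and because no feature table is provided, the marker actually present cannot be confirmed from the record. The origin of replication is likewise not stated.

DJ-1 is a gene in which recessive mutations cause familial Parkinson's disease. The associated publication examines the stability of the disease-causing L166P mutant and its degradation through the ubiquitin-proteasome system. This E18D construct appears to belong to a set of tagged DJ-1 variants for comparing the expression, stability, localisation or function of mutant and wild-type protein in cultured cells. The record does not state the specific rationale for the E18D change.
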