>Addgene plasmid #29346 | pcDNA3.1/GS-DJ1-E18D-V5 | addgene partial sequence | sequence record 34740 | 29346 with BGH-rev
CATGGTGATGGTGATGATGACCGGTTCACGTAGAATCGAGACCGAGGAGAGGGTTAGGGATAGGCTTACC
TTCGAATGGGTGACCTCGAAGCTCGCCCTTGTCTTTAAGAACAAGTGGAGCCTTCACTTGAGCCGCCACC
TCCTTGCCATTCAGGGCTTCAACAATTGCAAGCGCAAACTCGAAGCTGGTCCCAGGCCCCCGGCTTGTAA
GAATCAGGCCGTCTTTTTCCACACGATTCTCAGAGTAGGTGTAATGACCTCCATTCATCATTTTGTCTTT
AGCAAGAGGGTGTGTTGTAACTTTACTTCCAAAACCTATTTCATGAGCCAACAGAGCAGTAGGACCTGCA
CAGATGGCGGCTATCAGGCCCTTCCGGTTTTCCTGCTCCTTCAGTATCTCCTTCACAGCAGCAGACTCAG
ATAAATTCTGTGCGCCCAGATTACCTCCTGGTAGAACCACCACATCATATGGTCCCTCTTTTTTTGCATC
TTCAAGGCTGGCATCAGGACAAATGACCACATCACGGCTACACTGTACTGGGTCTTTTCCAGCCAGGCCT
GCAACGGTGACCTTAATCCCAGCTCGCCTCATGACATCTACAGGGATGACCGTGTCCATTTCCTCTGCTC
CTTTAGCCAGGATGACCAGAGCTCTTTTGGAAGCCATGGTGAAGGGCGAGCTTAACTAGCCAGCTTGGGT
CTCCCTATAGTGAGTCGTATTAATTTCGATAA
